>Addgene plasmid #65948 | GIV-F1685A FLAG | addgene partial sequence | sequence record 134348 | CMV-F 5'-CGCAAATGGGCGGTAGGCGTG-3'
CTATATAAGCAGAGCTCGTTTAGTGAACCGTCAGAATTAAGCTTGCGGCCGCATGGAGAACGAAATTTTT
ACTCCCCTTCTGGAGCAGTTCATGACCAGCCCTTTGGTCACTTGGGTTAAAACGTTTGGACCTCTGGCCG
CAGGAAATGGGACCAACCTTGATGAATATGTGGCTTTGGTGGATGGGGTATTCTTGAACCAGGTCATGCT
CCAAATTAATCCTAAATTGGAGAGTCAGAGAGTAAATAAAAAAGTCAATAATGATGCCTCACTTAGAATG
CACAATCTATCCATTTTGGTGAGACAGATAAAATTTTATTACCAGGAGACTTTGCAGCAATTGATCATGA
TGTCGTTGCCAAATGTCTTAATCATTGGCAAAAATCCCTTTTCTGAACAAGGCACAGAAGAAGTTAAAAA
ACTGCTTTTACTTTTATTGGGTTGTGCAGTTCAGTGTCAGAAAAAAGAGGAATTTATTGAAAGAATTCAA
GGTTTAGATTTTGATACAAAAGCAGCGGTTGCCGCACATATTCAAGAGGTAACTCATAATCAGGAAAATG
TGTTTGACCTGCAATGGATGGAAGTGACTGATATGTCGCAGGAGGACATAGAACCACTCTTGAAAAATAT
GGCATTGCATCTAAAAAGACTTATAGATGAGAGAGATGAACATTCAGAGACTATCATAGAACTCTCTGAA
GAGCGGGATGGTCTCCATTTTCTACCCCATGCCTCTTCATCTGCACAGTCACCCTGTGGTTCTCCAGGCA
TGAAGCGAACAGAAAGTCGACAACATCTGTCGGTGGAACTGGCAGATGCTAAAGCCAAGATAAGAAGGCT
ACGGCAGGAATTGGAGGAAAAGACTGAGCAGTTGTTGGATTGTAAACAAGAACTTGAGCAAATGGAAATA
GAACTCAAAAGGCTGCAACAAGAGAACATGAATTTGCTTTCGGATGCTCGCTCTGCCAGAATGTACCGAG
ATGAATTAGATGCACTTCGAGAGAAAGCAGTCAGAGTC
