>Addgene plasmid #65948 | GIV-F1685A FLAG | addgene partial sequence | sequence record 134371 | hGH-PA-R 5'-CCAGCTTGGTTCCCAATAGA-3'
GGTTGTCTTCCCAACTTGCCCCTTGCTCCATACCACCCCCCTCCACCCCATAATATTATAGAAGGACACC
TAGTCAGACAAAATGATGCAACTTAATTTTATTAGGACAAGGCTGGTGGGCACTGGAGTGGCAACTTCCA
GGGCCAGGAGAGGCACTGGGGAGGGGTCACAGGGATGCCACCCGGGATCACTACTTGTCATCGTCATCCT
TGTAGTCGATGTCATGATCTTTATAATCACCGTCATGGTCTTTGTAGTCAGCCCGGGATCCTGAGGAGCT
TTGTTGCTCCCTAGACCTGCTTTTTGAATTTCTGCTTTCTTGTACTTTGTCCACATTAGATGCTGCAGTG
GTGTTGCTGTCAGCAGCAGCTGGTGGTGAATCAACTGATATAGGCAGTCTACTGTCCTTGGTCAAAAAAT
CATGGATGCTTGTCCTTCGTGTAGTTCCTTCGGCAGTTGAGATCACGCTGCTTGCACGAGGTAAAGTTGC
ATAAGGGTTACTATCTTTTGATTGTCGTGACAGAGAAGATTCTTTTACTAATTTTATTTTTCCTTGAGTG
CCTGGTGTAGGTTTTCCCGCAGAACTAATGAAGTAGGTATCTTCAGTTTTTCGAGGACCAGGTCTCAAAA
ACTCAGGCTTAGTTGTCCGTCTATCATAGAAGTCCCCTGGGGTTTTTCCACTTACTGACCTGGCCAGACC
ACAGCTAACTGGTTTGTCTTTTCCCAAAAAGTCAGAAGAGACAGACAAACTTTTCATTACTTCATCTAAA
AGATTCTCTTGACTTGAGGACTTTATCTGTACTGAGGTAAGCTTATTGCTTTCTTCCAAAGCCTGTTGTA
GAGTAACAACTTCACTTCCAGGGGAACCAGTTTTGATCTTGTGATGTCGACTCTCCAGTGTTTCAGATAT
TTTGTGCTGGAGCACTGGGCTTGATCTGGTCTGTCTTTTCAAGTACTGGATTGGACTGCTACCACTGCTG
GACCAAGCCTCATGGTCATGAAGCAGGCTAAATTCTCCACTGCTGTGGCTTTGTGGCCTGCTTTGGTTAT
TAACTGCACCTGCTTTGACTTCATGTAGTGAAGCA
