[The description below was written by a language model from this plasmid's Addgene catalogue record.]
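Description:
GIV-F1685A FLAG is a mammalian expression plasmid built on the p3XFLAG-CMV-14 backbone and carrying the human GIV/Girdin coding sequence (gene CCDC88A), an insert of about 5.6 kb. The insert was placed between the NotI and BamHI sites, both of which were retained. Transcription is driven by the CMV promoter, a strong constitutive viral promoter suited to transient or stable expression in many mammalian cell lines. The backbone supplies a C-terminal 3xFLAG epitope, so the protein is made as a GIV-3xFLAG fusion that can be detected or immunoprecipitated with anti-FLAG antibodies. The plasmid is propagated in E. coli under ampicillin selection and is recorded as low copy. A neomycin resistance marker allows G418 selection of transfected mammalian cells. The record lists a vector size of 6300 bp alongside the 5610 bp insert. That figure appears to describe the empty backbone rather than the complete construct, although the record does not say so. No feature table was supplied, so details such as the origin of replication and polyadenylation signal are not documented here.

The insert carries a single point mutation, phenylalanine 1685 to alanine. The record states only that the plasmid is for expressing this GIV/Girdin mutant in mammalian cells and does not describe the functional consequence of the substitution. The associated publication concerns the structural basis for activation of trimeric Gi proteins by growth factor receptors through GIV. This suggests the construct serves as a mutant comparator to wild-type GIV in studies of that signalling pathway.
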