Addgene plasmid #65948: GIV-F1685A FLAG
Purpose: Expression GIV/Girdin F1685A mutation in Mammalian cell
Depositing lab: Pradipta Ghosh. Depositing organization: University of California, San Diego (UCSD). Publication: Structural basis for activation of trimeric Gi proteins by multiple growth factor receptors via GIV/Girdin. Lin C, Ear J, Midde K, Lopez-Sanchez I, Aznar N, Garcia-Marcos M, Kufareva I, Abagyan R, Ghosh P. Mol Biol Cell. 2014 Nov 5;25(22):3654-71. doi: 10.1091/mbc.E14-05-0978. Epub 2014 Sep 3. PubMed 25187647.
Backbone
  Vector backbone: p3XFLAG-CMV-14
  Total vector size (bp): 6300
  Vector type: Mammalian Expression
  Selectable markers: Neomycin (select with G418)
Growth in bacteria
  Bacterial resistance: Ampicillin, 100 μg/mL
  Growth temperature: 37°C
  Growth strain: DH5alpha
  Copy number: Low Copy
Gene/Insert
  Gene/Insert name: GIV/Girdin (alt name: GIV)
  Species: H. sapiens (human)
  Insert size (bp): 5610
  Mutation: Phenylalanine 1685 to Alanine
  GenBank ID: BAE44387.1, AB201172.1
  Entrez Gene: CCDC88A (a.k.a. APE, GIRDIN, GIV, GRDN, HkRP1, KIAA1212, PEHO, PEHOL)
  Promoter: CMV
  Tag / fusion protein: 3xFlag (C terminal on backbone)
  Cloning method: Restriction Enzyme; 5′ cloning site Not I (not destroyed); 3′ cloning site BamHI (not destroyed)
  Sequencing primers: 5′ CMVf
Terms and licenses: Academic/Nonprofit Terms; Industry Terms: Not Available to Industry
How to cite: GIV-F1685A FLAG was a gift from Pradipta Ghosh (Addgene plasmid # 65948 ; http://n2t.net/addgene:65948 ; RRID:Addgene_65948)
